>Addgene plasmid #161467 | pDONR221-SLC7A3_STOP | addgene full sequence | sequence record 355126 | Addgene NGS Result
CAAATAATGATTTTATTTTGACTGATAGTGACCTGTTCGTTGCAACACATTGATGAGCAATGCTTTTTTA
TAATGCCAACTTTGTACAAAAAAGCAGGCTCCACCATGCCTTGGCAGGCCTTCCGGAGATTTGGCCAGAA
GCTGGTGAGGCGCCGGACACTGGAGAGCGGAATGGCAGAGACCAGACTGGCCAGGTGCCTGTCCACACTG
GATCTGGTGGCCCTGGGAGTGGGATCTACCCTGGGAGCAGGCGTGTATGTGCTGGCAGGAGAGGTGGCAA
AGGACAAGGCAGGCCCCTCCATCGTGATCTGCTTTCTGGTGGCCGCCCTGAGCTCCGTGCTGGCAGGACT
GTGCTACGCAGAGTTCGGAGCAAGGGTGCCTCGGTCCGGATCTGCCTACCTGTATTCTTACGTGACCGTG
GGCGAGCTGTGGGCCTTTACCACAGGCTGGAACCTGATCCTGTCTTATGTGATCGGAACAGCAAGCGTGG
CAAGGGCATGGTCTAGCGCCTTCGATAACCTGATCGGCAATCACATCAGCAAGACCCTGCAGGGATCCAT
CGCCCTGCACGTGCCACACGTGCTGGCAGAGTACCCTGACTTCTTTGCACTGGGACTGGTGCTGCTGCTG
ACAGGACTGCTGGCCCTGGGAGCAAGCGAGTCCGCCCTGGTGACAAAGGTGTTTACCGGCGTGAATCTGC
TGGTGCTGGGCTTTGTGATGATCTCCGGCTTCGTGAAGGGCGACGTGCACAACTGGAAGCTGACCGAGGA
GGATTATGAGCTGGCCATGGCCGAGCTGAATGACACATACTCTCTGGGACCACTGGGAAGCGGAGGATTC
GTGCCCTTCGGCTTTGAGGGAATCCTGAGGGGAGCAGCAACCTGCTTCTATGCCTTTGTGGGCTTCGATT
GTATCGCAACCACAGGAGAGGAGGCACAGAACCCACAGCGGAGCATCCCTATGGGCATCGTGATCTCTCT
GAGCGTGTGCTTTCTGGCCTACTTCGCCGTGTCCTCTGCCCTGACCCTGATGATGCCTTACTATCAGCTG
CAGCCAGAGTCCCCACTGCCTGAGGCCTTTCTGTATATCGGATGGGCACCTGCAAGATACGTGGTGGCCG
TGGGCAGCCTGTGCGCCCTGTCCACATCTCTGCTGGGCTCCATGTTTCCAATGCCCAGAGTGATCTACGC
CATGGCCGAGGATGGACTGCTGTTCCGCGTGCTGGCAAGGATCCACACCGGAACAAGGACCCCAATCATC
GCCACCGTGGTGTCTGGCATCATCGCCGCCTTCATGGCCTTCCTGTTTAAGCTGACCGACCTGGTGGATC
TGATGAGCATCGGCACACTGCTGGCCTATAGCCTGGTGTCCATCTGCGTGCTGATCCTGCGGTACCAGCC
AGACCAGGAGACAAAGACCGGAGAGGAGGTGGAGCTGCAGGAGGAGGCCATCACCACAGAGAGCGAGAAG
CTGACCCTGTGGGGCCTGTTCTTTCCCCTGAATTCCATCCCTACACCACTGTCTGGCCAGATCGTGTACG
TGTGCAGCTCCCTGCTGGCCGTGCTGCTGACCGCCCTGTGCCTGGTGCTGGCACAGTGGTCCGTGCCACT
GCTGTCTGGCGACCTGCTGTGGACAGCCGTGGTGGTGCTGCTGCTGCTGCTGATCATCGGCATCATCGTG
GTCATCTGGAGACAGCCACAGTCTAGCACCCCCCTGCACTTTAAGGTGCCCGCCCTGCCTCTGCTGCCAC
TGATGAGCATCTTCGTGAACATCTATCTGATGATGCAGATGACAGCAGGAACCTGGGCAAGGTTCGGCGT
GTGGATGCTGATCGGCTTTGCCATCTATTTCGGCTACGGCATCCAGCACAGCCTGGAGGAGATCAAGTCC
AATCAGCCTTCTAGAAAGAGCAGGGCCAAGACAGTGGACCTGGATCCAGGCACCCTGTACGTGCACTCCG
TGTAAGACCCAGCTTTCTTGTACAAAGTTGGCATTATAAGAAAGCATTGCTTATCAATTTGTTGCAACGA
ACAGGTCACTATCAGTCAAAATAAAATCATTATTTGCCATCCAGCTGATATCCCCTATAGTGAGTCGTAT
TACATGGTCATAGCTGTTTCCTGGCAGCTCTGGCCCGTGTCTCAAAATCTCTGATGTTACATTGCACAAG
ATAAAAATATATCATCATGAACAATAAAACTGTCTGCTTACATAAACAGTAATACAAGGGGTGTTATGAG
CCATATTCAACGGGAAACGTCGAGGCCGCGATTAAATTCCAACATGGATGCTGATTTATATGGGTATAAA
TGGGCTCGCGATAATGTCGGGCAATCAGGTGCGACAATCTATCGCTTGTATGGGAAGCCCGATGCGCCAG
AGTTGTTTCTGAAACATGGCAAAGGTAGCGTTGCCAATGATGTTACAGATGAGATGGTCAGACTAAACTG
GCTGACGGAATTTATGCCTCTTCCGACCATCAAGCATTTTATCCGTACTCCTGATGATGCATGGTTACTC
ACCACTGCGATCCCCGGAAAAACAGCATTCCAGGTATTAGAAGAATATCCTGATTCAGGTGAAAATATTG
TTGATGCGCTGGCAGTGTTCCTGCGCCGGTTGCATTCGATTCCTGTTTGTAATTGTCCTTTTAACAGCGA
TCGCGTATTTCGTCTCGCTCAGGCGCAATCACGAATGAATAACGGTTTGGTTGATGCGAGTGATTTTGAT
GACGAGCGTAATGGCTGGCCTGTTGAACAAGTCTGGAAAGAAATGCATAAACTTTTGCCATTCTCACCGG
ATTCAGTCGTCACTCATGGTGATTTCTCACTTGATAACCTTATTTTTGACGAGGGGAAATTAATAGGTTG
TATTGATGTTGGACGAGTCGGAATCGCAGACCGATACCAGGATCTTGCCATCCTATGGAACTGCCTCGGT
GAGTTTTCTCCTTCATTACAGAAACGGCTTTTTCAAAAATATGGTATTGATAATCCTGATATGAATAAAT
TGCAGTTTCATTTGATGCTCGATGAGTTTTTCTAATCAGAATTGGTTAATTGGTTGTAACACTGGCAGAG
CATTACGCTGACTTGACGGGACGGCGCAAGCTCATGACCAAAATCCCTTAACGTGAGTTACGCGTCGTTC
CACTGAGCGTCAGACCCCGTAGAAAAGATCAAAGGATCTTCTTGAGATCCTTTTTTTCTGCGCGTAATCT
GCTGCTTGCAAACAAAAAAACCACCGCTACCAGCGGTGGTTTGTTTGCCGGATCAAGAGCTACCAACTCT
TTTTCCGAAGGTAACTGGCTTCAGCAGAGCGCAGATACCAAATACTGTTCTTCTAGTGTAGCCGTAGTTA
GGCCACCACTTCAAGAACTCTGTAGCACCGCCTACATACCTCGCTCTGCTAATCCTGTTACCAGTGGCTG
CTGCCAGTGGCGATAAGTCGTGTCTTACCGGGTTGGACTCAAGACGATAGTTACCGGATAAGGCGCAGCG
GTCGGGCTGAACGGGGGGTTCGTGCACACAGCCCAGCTTGGAGCGAACGACCTACACCGAACTGAGATAC
CTACAGCGTGAGCTATGAGAAAGCGCCACGCTTCCCGAAGGGAGAAAGGCGGACAGGTATCCGGTAAGCG
GCAGGGTCGGAACAGGAGAGCGCACGAGGGAGCTTCCAGGGGGAAACGCCTGGTATCTTTATAGTCCTGT
CGGGTTTCGCCACCTCTGACTTGAGCGTCGATTTTTGTGATGCTCGTCAGGGGGGCGGAGCCTATGGAAA
AACGCCAGCAACGCGGCCTTTTTACGGTTCCTGGCCTTTTGCTGGCCTTTTGCTCACATGTTCTTTCCTG
CGTTATCCCCTGATTCTGTGGATAACCGTATTACCGCCTTTGAGTGAGCTGATACCGCTCGCCGCAGCCG
AACGACCGAGCGCAGCGAGTCAGTGAGCGAGGAAGCGGAAGAGCGCCCAATACGCAAACCGCCTCTCCCC
GCGCGTTGGCCGATTCATTAATGCAGCTGGCACGACAGGTTTCCCGACTGGAAAGCGGGCAGTGAGCGCA
ACGCAATTAATACGCGTACCGCTAGCCAGGAAGAGTTTGTAGAAACGCAAAAAGGCCATCCGTCAGGATG
GCCTTCTGCTTAGTTTGATGCCTGGCAGTTTATGGCGGGCGTCCTGCCCGCCACCCTCCGGGCCGTTGCT
TCACAACGTTCAAATCCGCTCCCGGCGGATTTGTCCTACTCAGGAGAGCGTTCACCGACAAACAACAGAT
AAAACGAAAGGCCCAGTCTTCCGACTGAGCCTTTCGTTTTATTTGATGCCTGGCAGTTCCCTACTCTCGC
GTTAACGCTAGCATGGATGTTTTCCCAGTCACGACGTTGTAAAACGACGGCCAGTCTTAAGCTCGGGCCC
Features (pLannotate 1.2.2; 10 found; start..end, strand, type, name):
      1..100     +  protein_bind   attL1: mutant version of attL; recombination site for the Gateway® LR reaction LR Clonase™
    106..1962    +  CDS            SLC7A3: CTR3_HUMAN - Also known as ATRC3, CAT3. Experimental evidence at protein level: Swiss-Prot protein existence level 1. Mediates the uptake of the cationic amino acids arginine, lysine and ornithine in a sodium-independent manner. From Homo sapiens (Human).
   1967..2066    -  protein_bind   attL2: mutant version of attL; recombination site for the Gateway® LR reaction LR Clonase™
   2084..2102    -  promoter       T7 promoter: promoter for bacteriophage T7 RNA polymerase
   2236..3045    +  CDS            KanR: aminoglycoside phosphotransferase; aph(3')-Ia; confers resistance to kanamycin in bacteria or G418 (Geneticin®) in eukaryotes
   3192..3780    +  rep_origin     ori: high-copy-number ColE1/pMB1/pBR322/pUC origin of replication
   3963..4055    +  CDS            lacI (fragment): lac repressor; lacI; The lac repressor binds to the lac operator to inhibit transcription in E. coli. This inhibition can be relieved by adding lactose or isopropyl-β-D-thiogalactopyranoside (IPTG).
   4110..4137    -  terminator     rrnB T2 terminator: transcription terminator T2 from the E. coli rrnB gene
   4269..4312    +  terminator     rrnB T1 terminator: Escherichia coli rrnB; transcription terminator T1 from the E. coli rrnB gene
   4359..4395    -  CDS            lacZα (fragment): LacZα fragment of β-galactosidase; lacZ fragment
