[The description below was written by a language model from this plasmid's Addgene catalogue record and pLannotate feature annotations shown in this document.]
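Description:
pDONR221-SLC7A3_STOP is a Gateway entry clone built on the pDONR221 backbone, carrying a codon-optimized open reading frame for human SLC7A3 (also called CAT-3 or ATRC3). This solute carrier mediates sodium-independent uptake of the cationic amino acids arginine, lysine and ornithine. The plasmid is about 4.4 kb and is propagated in E. coli from a high-copy ColE1/pUC-type origin under kanamycin selection, conferred by an aminoglycoside phosphotransferase gene. Although the catalogue lists the vector type as mammalian expression, the annotated features show no eukaryotic promoter or polyadenylation signal upstream or downstream of the ORF. The plasmid therefore serves as a shuttle intermediate rather than an expression construct in its own right.

The roughly 1.86 kb SLC7A3 coding sequence sits between attL1 and attL2 sites, which allow directional transfer by an LR Clonase reaction into any attR-containing destination vector of the user's choice. Because the ORF ends in a stop codon, this version suits untagged or N-terminally tagged expression. C-terminal fusions would not be translated, and a companion clone lacking the stop codon exists for that purpose. Other backbone elements include rrnB T1 and T2 transcription terminators upstream of attL1, which insulate the insert from read-through transcription. A T7 promoter lies just beyond attL2 and points back toward the insert, and there are short residual lacI and lacZα fragments with no functional role. M13 forward and reverse primer sites flank the cassette for sequence verification. The clone belongs to a large consortium collection of SLC transporter ORFs assembled to support transporter research and drug discovery.
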