Addgene plasmid #161467: pDONR221-SLC7A3_STOP
Purpose: Gateway entry clone with codon-optimized ORF sequence for subcloning into custom expression vectors. Contains a STOP codon at the end of the codon-optimized ORF sequence.
Depositing lab: RESOLUTE Consortium & Giulio Superti-Furga. Depositing organization: CeMM Research Center for Molecular Medicine. Publication: The RESOLUTE consortium: unlocking SLC transporters for drug discovery. Superti-Furga G, Lackner D, Wiedmer T, Ingles-Prieto A, Barbosa B, Girardi E, Goldmann U, Gurtl B, Klavins K, Klimek C, Lindinger S, Lineiro-Retes E, Muller AC, Onstein S, Redinger G, Reil D, Sedlyarov V, Wolf G, Crawford M, Everley R, ... Steppan CM. Nat Rev Drug Discov. 2020 Jul;19(7):429-430. doi: 10.1038/d41573-020-00056-6. PubMed 32265506.
Backbone
  Vector backbone: pDONR221
  Backbone manufacturer: ThermoFisher Scientific
  Backbone size w/o insert (bp): 2550
  Vector type: Mammalian Expression
Growth in bacteria
  Bacterial resistance: Kanamycin, 50 μg/mL
  Growth temperature: 37°C
  Growth strain: NEB Stable
  Copy number: High Copy
Gene/Insert
  Gene/Insert name: SLC7A3 (alt name: CAT-3, ATRC3, FLJ14541)
  Species: H. sapiens (human)
  Insert size (bp): 1860
  Entrez Gene: SLC7A3 (a.k.a. ATRC3, CAT-3, CAT3)
  Cloning method: Gateway Cloning
  Sequencing primers: 5′ M13-fwd; 3′ M13-rev
Terms and licenses: Academic/Nonprofit Terms; Industry Terms
Depositor comments: This plasmid contains a STOP codon at the end of the codon-optimized ORF. For the version of this plasmid that does not contain a STOP codon, please see Addgene plasmid 132301 For more information on the full Resolute plasmid collection, please see www.addgene.org/depositor-collections/re-solute/. Please provide your feedback on this plasmid to the RESOLUTE consortium by filling out their RESOLUTE repository feedback form: https://forms.office.com/Pages/ResponsePage.aspx?id=0e05yklzmkS7rjFGQL4N7z4feCLQvEJAmVcOCM_u885UN1JJRko0Ukg4TVQwNTZLOUxPQVJWT1NHUCQlQCN0PWcu
How to cite: pDONR221-SLC7A3_STOP was a gift from RESOLUTE Consortium & Giulio Superti-Furga (Addgene plasmid # 161467 ; http://n2t.net/addgene:161467 ; RRID:Addgene_161467)
