>Addgene plasmid #161467 | pDONR221-SLC7A3_STOP | depositor partial sequence | sequence record 312869 | Codon-optimized ORF of SLC7A3
ATGCCTTGGCAGGCCTTCCGGAGATTTGGCCAGAAGCTGGTGAGGCGCCGGACACTGGAGAGCGGAATGG
CAGAGACCAGACTGGCCAGGTGCCTGTCCACACTGGATCTGGTGGCCCTGGGAGTGGGATCTACCCTGGG
AGCAGGCGTGTATGTGCTGGCAGGAGAGGTGGCAAAGGACAAGGCAGGCCCCTCCATCGTGATCTGCTTT
CTGGTGGCCGCCCTGAGCTCCGTGCTGGCAGGACTGTGCTACGCAGAGTTCGGAGCAAGGGTGCCTCGGT
CCGGATCTGCCTACCTGTATTCTTACGTGACCGTGGGCGAGCTGTGGGCCTTTACCACAGGCTGGAACCT
GATCCTGTCTTATGTGATCGGAACAGCAAGCGTGGCAAGGGCATGGTCTAGCGCCTTCGATAACCTGATC
GGCAATCACATCAGCAAGACCCTGCAGGGATCCATCGCCCTGCACGTGCCACACGTGCTGGCAGAGTACC
CTGACTTCTTTGCACTGGGACTGGTGCTGCTGCTGACAGGACTGCTGGCCCTGGGAGCAAGCGAGTCCGC
CCTGGTGACAAAGGTGTTTACCGGCGTGAATCTGCTGGTGCTGGGCTTTGTGATGATCTCCGGCTTCGTG
AAGGGCGACGTGCACAACTGGAAGCTGACCGAGGAGGATTATGAGCTGGCCATGGCCGAGCTGAATGACA
CATACTCTCTGGGACCACTGGGAAGCGGAGGATTCGTGCCCTTCGGCTTTGAGGGAATCCTGAGGGGAGC
AGCAACCTGCTTCTATGCCTTTGTGGGCTTCGATTGTATCGCAACCACAGGAGAGGAGGCACAGAACCCA
CAGCGGAGCATCCCTATGGGCATCGTGATCTCTCTGAGCGTGTGCTTTCTGGCCTACTTCGCCGTGTCCT
CTGCCCTGACCCTGATGATGCCTTACTATCAGCTGCAGCCAGAGTCCCCACTGCCTGAGGCCTTTCTGTA
TATCGGATGGGCACCTGCAAGATACGTGGTGGCCGTGGGCAGCCTGTGCGCCCTGTCCACATCTCTGCTG
GGCTCCATGTTTCCAATGCCCAGAGTGATCTACGCCATGGCCGAGGATGGACTGCTGTTCCGCGTGCTGG
CAAGGATCCACACCGGAACAAGGACCCCAATCATCGCCACCGTGGTGTCTGGCATCATCGCCGCCTTCAT
GGCCTTCCTGTTTAAGCTGACCGACCTGGTGGATCTGATGAGCATCGGCACACTGCTGGCCTATAGCCTG
GTGTCCATCTGCGTGCTGATCCTGCGGTACCAGCCAGACCAGGAGACAAAGACCGGAGAGGAGGTGGAGC
TGCAGGAGGAGGCCATCACCACAGAGAGCGAGAAGCTGACCCTGTGGGGCCTGTTCTTTCCCCTGAATTC
CATCCCTACACCACTGTCTGGCCAGATCGTGTACGTGTGCAGCTCCCTGCTGGCCGTGCTGCTGACCGCC
CTGTGCCTGGTGCTGGCACAGTGGTCCGTGCCACTGCTGTCTGGCGACCTGCTGTGGACAGCCGTGGTGG
TGCTGCTGCTGCTGCTGATCATCGGCATCATCGTGGTCATCTGGAGACAGCCACAGTCTAGCACCCCCCT
GCACTTTAAGGTGCCCGCCCTGCCTCTGCTGCCACTGATGAGCATCTTCGTGAACATCTATCTGATGATG
CAGATGACAGCAGGAACCTGGGCAAGGTTCGGCGTGTGGATGCTGATCGGCTTTGCCATCTATTTCGGCT
ACGGCATCCAGCACAGCCTGGAGGAGATCAAGTCCAATCAGCCTTCTAGAAAGAGCAGGGCCAAGACAGT
GGACCTGGATCCAGGCACCCTGTACGTGCACTCCGTGTAA
